Addgene plasmid #31353: p6347 MSCV-CMV-Flag-HA-Brd4-444-722
Depositing lab: Peter Howley. Depositing organization: Harvard Medical School. Publication: The Brd4 Extraterminal Domain Confers Transcription Activation Independent of pTEFb by Recruiting Multiple Proteins, Including NSD3. Rahman S, Sowa ME, Ottinger M, Smith JA, Shi Y, Harper JW, Howley PM. Mol Cell Biol. 2011 Jul . 31(13):2641-52. 10.1128/MCB.01341-10 PubMed 21555454.
Backbone
  Vector backbone: MSCV-CMV
  Backbone size w/o insert (bp): 5000
  Vector type: Mammalian Expression, Retroviral
Growth in bacteria
  Bacterial resistance: Ampicillin, 100 μg/mL
  Growth temperature: 37°C
  Growth strain: DH5alpha
  Copy number: Unknown
Gene/Insert
  Gene/Insert name: Brd4 444-722
  Species: H. sapiens (human)
  Insert size (bp): 4100
  Entrez Gene: BRD4 (a.k.a. CAP, CDLS6, FSHRG4, HUNK1, HUNKI, MCAP)
  Tag / fusion protein: FLAG (N terminal on backbone); HA (N terminal on backbone)
  Cloning method: Restriction Enzyme
  Sequencing primers: 5′ CMVf; 3′ MSCV-2
Terms and licenses: Academic/Nonprofit Terms; Industry Terms: Not Available to Industry
How to cite: p6347 MSCV-CMV-Flag-HA-Brd4-444-722 was a gift from Peter Howley (Addgene plasmid # 31353 ; http://n2t.net/addgene:31353 ; RRID:Addgene_31353)
