[The description below was written by a language model from this plasmid's Addgene catalogue record and pLannotate feature annotations shown in this document.]
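Description:
p6347 MSCV-CMV-Flag-HA-Brd4-444-722 is a gammaretroviral mammalian expression plasmid built on an MSCV-CMV backbone. In bacteria it is maintained through a high-copy ColE1/pUC-type origin and selected with ampicillin via the bla gene. The sequenced record is about 7.8 kb. The proviral portion consists of an MESV/MSCV 5' LTR, the Ψ packaging signal with a truncated gag segment that aids encapsidation, and a 3' LTR that the annotation matches, in fragments, to a U3-deleted self-inactivating type. This arrangement allows the region between the LTRs to be packaged into retroviral particles when gag-pol and envelope functions are supplied in trans, and then integrated into target cells.

Within the provirus, an internal CMV enhancer/promoter drives the insert. Short matches to tet-operator-containing promoters lie just downstream of the CMV promoter, which may indicate tet operator sites, although the catalogue entry says nothing about inducibility. The payload is a fragment of human BRD4 spanning residues 444–722, fused at its N terminus to backbone-encoded FLAG and HA epitope tags. It is flanked by attB1 and attB2 sites, suggesting a Gateway-derived junction even though the listed cloning method is restriction enzyme. The annotation tool labels this roughly 840 bp coding region as a BRD3 fragment, presumably because of homology among BET family members. That length fits the stated residue range, whereas the catalogued insert size of 4100 bp does not. Downstream, a mouse PGK promoter drives puromycin N-acetyltransferase for selection of transduced or transfected cells.

The associated publication concerns transcriptional activation by the BRD4 extraterminal domain through recruitment of partner proteins such as NSD3. The construct is therefore suited to stable expression of a tagged BRD4 fragment for affinity purification and interaction mapping.
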