Features (pLannotate 1.2.2; 28 found; start..end, strand, type, name):
      2..94      +  CDS            lacI (fragment): lac repressor; lacI; The lac repressor binds to the lac operator to inhibit transcription in E. coli. This inhibition can be relieved by adding lactose or isopropyl-β-D-thiogalactopyranoside (IPTG).
    107..128     +  protein_bind   CAP binding site: CAP binding activates transcription in the presence of cAMP. E. coli catabolite activator protein
    143..173     +  promoter       lac promoter: promoter for the E. coli lac operon
    181..197     +  protein_bind   lac operator: The lac repressor binds to the lac operator to inhibit transcription in E. coli. This inhibition can be relieved by adding lactose or isopropyl-β-D-thiogalactopyranoside (IPTG). lac repressor encoded by lacI
    359..653     -  LTR            3' LTR (ΔU3) (fragment): self-inactivating 3' long terminal repeat (LTR) from Moloney murine leukemia virus
    650..684     -  LTR            3' LTR (ΔU3) (fragment): self-inactivating 3' long terminal repeat (LTR) from Moloney murine leukemia virus
    783..1382    -  CDS            PuroR: puromycin N-acetyltransferase; pac from Streptomyces alboniger; confers resistance to puromycin
   1403..1902    -  promoter       PGK promoter: mouse phosphoglycerate kinase 1 promoter
   1921..1945    +  protein_bind   attB2: mutant version of attB; recombination site for the Gateway® BP reaction BP Clonase™
   2088..2927    -  CDS            BRD3 (fragment) (sequence partly withheld): BRD3_HUMAN - Also known as KIAA0043, RING3L. Experimental evidence at protein level: Swiss-Prot protein existence level 1. Chromatin reader that recognizes and binds hyperacetylated chromatin and plays a role in the regulation of transcription, probably by chromatin remodeling and interaction with transcription factors (PubMed:18406326, PubMed:27105114). Regulates transcription by promoting the binding of the transcription factor GATA1 to its targets (By similarity). From Homo sapiens (Human).
   2846..2870    -  protein_bind   attB1: mutant version of attB; recombination site for the Gateway® BP reaction BP Clonase™
   2925..2945    -  CDS            FLAG (fragment): FLAG® epitope tag, followed by an enterokinase cleavage site
   3022..3055    -  promoter       TRE3GV promoter (fragment): 3rd-generation Tet-responsive promoter that can be activated by binding of Tet-On® 3G, optimized for retroviral and lentiviral vectors
   3063..3082    -  promoter       PLtetO-1 promoter (fragment): modified phage lambda PL promoter with tet operator sites (Lutz and Bujard, 1997)
   3084..3103    -  promoter       PLtetO-1 promoter (fragment): modified phage lambda PL promoter with tet operator sites (Lutz and Bujard, 1997)
   3105..3308    -  promoter       CMV promoter: human cytomegalovirus (CMV) immediate early promoter
   3309..3688    -  enhancer       CMV enhancer: human cytomegalovirus immediate early enhancer
   3703..4119    -  CDS            gag (truncated): truncated Moloney murine leukemia virus (MMLV) gag gene lacking the start codon
   4186..4527    -  misc_feature   MESV Ψ: packaging signal of murine embryonic stem cell virus
   4591..5107    -  LTR            5' LTR: 5' long terminal repeat from murine embryonic stem cell virus
   5149..5247    -  CDS            env (fragment): murine leukemia virus gPr80 envelope polyprotein precursor; env; proteolytically cleaved into gp70SU and p15TM subunits
   5248..5449    +  CDS            TcR (fragment): tetracycline efflux protein; tet; confers resistance to tetracycline
   5449..5598    +  CDS            lacZα (fragment): LacZα fragment of β-galactosidase; lacZ fragment
   5604..5703    -  misc_feature   bom (fragment): basis of mobility region from pBR322
   5805..5840    -  CDS            rop (fragment): Rop protein, which maintains plasmids at low copy number; rop
   5935..6039    +  promoter       AmpR promoter: bla
   6040..6900    +  CDS            AmpR: β-lactamase; bla; confers resistance to ampicillin, carbenicillin, and related antibiotics
   7071..7659    +  rep_origin     ori: high-copy-number ColE1/pMB1/pBR322/pUC origin of replication
>Addgene plasmid #31353 | p6347 MSCV-CMV-Flag-HA-Brd4-444-722 | addgene full sequence | sequence record 140215 | Addgene NGS result
AGCGCCCAATACGCAAACCGCCTCTCCCCGCGCGTTGGCCGATTCATTAATGCAGCTGGCACGACAGGTT
TCCCGACTGGAAAGCGGGCAGTGAGCGCAACGCAATTAATGTGAGTTAGCTCACTCATTAGGCACCCCAG
GCTTTACACTTTATGCTTCCGGCTCGTATGTTGTGTGGAATTGTGAGCGGATAACAATTTCACAATTCTC
CCCAGCTCTTTCTGCGCTGTCCATAATGAACTATTTCAGGAGTATTGGAGTATGTGGATTCAAAACAGTG
GCTAATTGAGTCAGGATTACTTAATATTCGACTCCTACCCTCAGAATGTTGTTCTCCAACTTCAAGAAAC
TGTTACCCATGAAAGACCCCCGCTGACGGGTAGTCAATCACTCAGAGGAGACCCTCCCAAGGAACAGCGA
GACCACAAGTCGGATGCAACTGCAAGAGGGTTTATTGGATACACGGGTACCCGGGCGACGCAGTCTATCG
GAGGACTGGCGCGCCGAGTGAGGGGTTGTGGGCTCTTTTATTGAGCTCGGGGAGCAGAAGCGCGCGAACA
GAAGCGAGAAGCGAACTGATTGGTTAGTTCAAATAAGGCACAGGGTCATTTCAGGTCCTTGGGGCACCCT
GGAAACATCTGATGGTTCTCTAGCTTGCCAAACCTACAGGTGGGGTCTTTCATTCCCCCCTTTTTCTGGA
GACTAAATAAAATCTTTTATTTTATCGATGCATGGGGTCGTGCGCTCCTTTCGGTCGGGCGCTGCGGGTC
GTGGGGCGGGCGTCAGGCACCGGGCTTGCGGGTCATGCACCAGGTGCGCGGTCCTTCGGGCACCTCGACG
TCGGCGGTGACGGTGAAGCCGAGCCGCTCGTAGAAGGGGAGGTTGCGGGGCGCGGAGGTCTCCAGGAAGG
CGGGCACCCCGGCGCGCTCGGCCGCCTCCACTCCGGGGAGCACGACGGCGCTGCCCAGACCCTTGCCCTG
GTGGTCGGGCGAGACGCCGACGGTGGCCAGGAACCACGCGGGCTCCTTGGGCCGGTGCGGCGCCAGGAGG
CCTTCCATCTGTTGCTGCGCGGCCAGCCGGGAACCGCTCAACTCGGCCATGCGCGGGCCGATCTCGGCGA
ACACCGCCCCCGCTTCGACGCTCTCCGGCGTGGTCCAGACCGCCACCGCGGCGCCGTCGTCCGCGACCCA
CACCTTGCCGATGTCGAGCCCGACGCGCGTGAGGAAGAGTTCTTGCAGCTCGGTGACCCGCTCGATGTGG
CGGTCCGGATCGACGGTGTGGCGCGTGGCGGGGTAGTCGGCGAACGCGGCGGCGAGGGTGCGTACGGCCC
TGGGGACGTCGTCGCGGGTGGCGAGGCGCACCGTGGGCTTGTACTCGGTCATGGTAAGCTTGGGCTGCAG
GTCGAAAGGCCCGGAGATGAGGAAGAGGAGAACAGCGCGGCAGACGTGCGCTTTTGAAGCGTGCAGAATG
CCGGGCCTCCGGAGGACCTTCGGGCGCCCGCCCCGCCCCTGAGCCCGCCCCTGAGCCCGCCCCCGGACCC
ACCCCTTCCCAGCCTCTGAGCCCAGAAAGCGAAGGAGCAAAGCTGCTATTGGCCGCTGCCCCAAAGGCCT
ACCCGCTTCCATTGCTCAGCGGTGCTGTCCATCTGCACGAGACTAGTGAGACGTGCTACTTCCATTTGTC
ACGTCCTGCACGACGCGAGCTGCGGGGCGGGGGGGAACTTCCTGACTAGGGGAGGAGTAGAAGGTGGCGC
GAAGGGGCCACCAAAGAACGGAGCCGGTTGGCGCCTACCGGTGGATGTGGAATGTGTGCGAGGCCAGAGG
CCACTTGTGTAGCGCCAAGTGCCCAGCGGGGCTGCTAAAGCGCATGCTCCAGACTGCCTTGGGAAAAGCG
CCTCCCCTACCCGGTAGAATTCGTTATCGAACCACTTTGTACAAGAAAGCTGGGTCGGCGCGCCCACCCT
TTTAGGCAGGACCTGTTTCGGAGTCTTCGCTGTCAGAGGAGCTGGACTCACTGGAGCTCTCCGACTCTGA
GGACGAGAAGCCCTTCATCTTGGAGGAGCCGGCAATCACATCAACTTTCTC
[249 nt withheld, positions 2082-2330]
CTCATACGTGGGAGGGGGCTTGCTCTTCATGGGCGCTGGCTCCTTCTTGCTCACATTGCTGTTGCTGCTA
TTATTTTTCTTCGTCTTTTTAGGAGGAGGTTCCTTGGCTTTGCTTTTTTTATTCTCTTCCACTTCCTCTT
TCCTTTTGTGCTTTTCTTTTTTCTTTTCCTTCTTGTCTTTCTCCTTTTTCTTTGGTTTGTTCTGCTGGGG
CTGAGAGAGGGCTGCAAGCTGCTCGTGCACGGCTTTGAGCTGCTCCTGGAGCTCAGCCAGCCGCTGGGCT
CGCTCCTCCTCAGAGTCATCAGTCGAACTGTCACTGTCCGAGGAGCTATCGCTGCTGCTGTCGCTGGATG
AGGGCGGGGCCACAACCTTGGTGGGAGGGGGCACTGCCGGGGAGGACACGGCCACCACTGGCTCCTCAGG
CTCGTCCGGCATCTTGGCAAAGCGCATTTCGAACACATCCTGGAGCTTGCGCACCTTCCTCTTCTTCTTA
GGAGGGGTGAAGGGGGCGGCCGCGGAGCCTGCTTTTTTGTACAAACTTGTTTGATAACCTCGAGCAGCGT
AATCTGGAACATCGTATGGGTATCCTCCATCGAGCTTGTCATCGTCATCCTTGTAGTCCATGGTGGCAGA
TCCCCGGAGGCTGGATCGGTCCCGGTGTCTTCTATGGAGGTCAAAACAGCGTGGATGGCGTCTCCAGGCG
ATCTGACGGTTCACTAAACGAGCTCGTCGACGATCTCTATCACTGATAGGGAGATCTCTATCACTGATAG
GGAGAGCTCTGCTTATATAGACCTCCCACCGTACACGCCTACCGCCCATTTGCGTCAATGGGGCGGAGTT
GTTACGACATTTTGGAAAGTCCCGTTGATTTTGGTGCCAAAACAAACTCCCATTGACGTCAATGGGGTGG
AGACTTGGAAATCCCCGTGAGTCAAACCGCTATCCACGCCCATTGATGTACTGCCAAAACCGCATCACCA
TGGTAATAGCGATGACTAATACGTAGATGTACTGCCAAGTAGGAAAGTCCCATAAGGTCATGTACTGGGC
ATAATGCCAGGCGGGCCATTTACCGTCATTGACGTCAATAGGGGGCGTACTTGGCATATGATACACTTGA
TGTACTGCCAAGTGGGCAGTTTACCGTAAATACTCCACCCATTGACGTCAATGGAAAGTCCCTATTGGCG
TTACTATGGGAACATACGTCATTATTGACGTCAATGGGCGGGGGTCGTTGGGCGGTCAGCCAGGCGGGCC
ATTTACCGTAAGTTATGTAACGCGGAACTCCATATATGGGCTATGAACTAATGACCCCGTAATTGATTAC
TATTAATAACTAGTCAATAATCAATGTCAAGGATCTAATTCCGGCGCCTAGAGAAGGAGTGAGGGCTGGA
TAAAGGGAGGATCGAGGCGGGGTCGAACGAGGAGGTTCAAGGGGGAGAGACGGGGCGGATGGAGGAAGAG
GAGGCGGAGGCTTAGGGTGTACAAAGGGCTTGACCCAGGGAGGGGGGTCAAAAGCCAAGGCTTCCCAGGT
CACGATGTAGGGGACCTGGTCTGGGTGTCCATGCGGGCCAGGTGAAAAGACCTTGATCTTAACCTGGGTG
ATGAGGTCTCGGTTAAAGGTGCCGTCTCGCGGCCATCCGACGTTAAAGGTTGGCCATTCTGCAGAGCAGA
AGGTAACCCAACGTCTCTTCTTGACATCTACCGACTGGTTGTGAGCGATCCGCTCGACATCTTTCCAGTG
ACCTAAGGTCAAACTTAAGGGAGTGGTAACAGTCTGGCCCTAATTTTCAGACAAATACAGAAACACAGTC
AGACAGAGACAACACAGAACGATGCTGCAGCGCTGCAGCAGACAAGACGCGCGGCTTCGGTTCCAAACCG
AAAGCAAAAATTCAGACGGAGGCGGGAACTGTTTTAGGTTCTCGTCTCCTACCAGAACCACATATCCTGA
CGGGGTCGGATTCCACATCGACTCCCTTCCTCAGGTCGGGCCACAAAAACGGCCCCCAAAGTCCCTGGGA
CGTCTCCCAGGGTTGCGGCCGGGTGTTCAGAACTCGTCAGTTCCACCACGGGTCCGCCAGATACAGAGCT
AGTTAGCTAACTAGTACAGACGCAGGCGCAAACATTAGATGCCGGCACAAACACGCACAAAGACAGAGAC
AGACACGAAACGACCGCTGGCCAGCTTACCTCCCGGCGGGGGGGTCGGTGGTCCCTGGGCAGGGGTCTCC
AAATCTCGGTGGAACCTCCAAATGAAAGACCCCCGAGGTGGGCAGTCAATCAATCTGAGGAGACCCTCCC
AAGGATCAGCGAGTCCACGATTCGGATGCAAACAGCAAGAGGCTTTATTGGGAATACGGGTACCCGGGCG
ACGCAGTCTATCGGAGGACTGGCGCGCCGAGTGAGGGGTTGTGGGCTCTTTTATTGAGCTCGGGGAGCAG
AAGCGCGCGAACAGAAGCGAGAAGCGAACTGATTGGTTAGTTCAAATAAGGCACAGGGTCATTTCAGGTC
CTTGGGGCACCCTGGAAACATCTGATGGTTCTCTAGAAACTGCTGAGGGCGGGACCGCATCTGGGGACCA
TCTGTTCTTGGCCCTGAGCCGGGGCAGGAACTGCTTACCACAGATATCCTGTTTGGCCCATATTCTGCTG
TCTCTCTGTTCCTAACCTTGATCTGAACTTCTCTATTCTCAGTTATGTATTTTCCATGCCTTGCAAAATG
GCGTTACTTAAGCTAGCTTGCCAAACCTACAGGTGGGGTCTTTCATTCCCCCCTTTTTCTGGAGACTAAA
TAAAATCTTTTATTTTATCTATGGCTCGTACTCTATAGGCTTCAGCTGGTGATATTGTTGAGTCAAAACT
AGAGCCTGGACCACTGATATCCTGTCTTTAACAAATTGGACTAATCGCCTCTACGCCGGACGCATCGTGG
CCGGCATCACCGGCGCCACAGGTGCGGTTGCTGGCGCCTATATCGCCGACATCACCGATGGGGAAGATCG
GGCTCGCCACTTCGGGCTCATGAGCGCTTGTTTCGGCGTGGGTATGGTGGCAGGCCCCGTGGCCGGGGGA
CTGTTGGGCGCCATCTCCTTGCATGCACCATTCCTTGCGCCGTCGTTTTACAACGTCGTGACTGGGAAAA
CCCTGGCGTTACCCAACTTAATCGCCTTGCAGCACATCCCCCTTTCGCCAGCTGGCGTAATAGCGAAGAG
GCCCGCACCGATCGCCCTTCCCAACAGTTGCGCAGCCTGAATGGCGAATGGCGCCTGATGCGGTATTTTC
TCCTTACGCATCTGTGCGGTATTTCACACCGCATATGGTGCACTCTCAGTACAATCTGCTCTGATGCCGC
ATAGTTAAGCCAGCCCCGACACCCGCCAACACCCGCTGACGCGCCCTGACGGGCTTGTCTGCTCCCGGCA
TCCGCTTACAGACAAGCTGTGACCGTCTCCGGGAGCTGCATGTGTCAGAGGTTTTCACCGTCATCACCGA
AACGCGCGAGACGAAAGGGCCTCGTGATACGCCTATTTTTATAGGTTAATGTCATGATAATAATGGTTTC
TTAGACGTCAGGTGGCACTTTTCGGGGAAATGTGCGCGGAACCCCTATTTGTTTATTTTTCTAAATACAT
TCAAATATGTATCCGCTCATGAGACAATAACCCTGATAAATGCTTCAATAATATTGAAAAAGGAAGAGTA
TGAGTATTCAACATTTCCGTGTCGCCCTTATTCCCTTTTTTGCGGCATTTTGCCTTCCTGTTTTTGCTCA
CCCAGAAACGCTGGTGAAAGTAAAAGATGCTGAAGATCAGTTGGGTGCACGAGTGGGTTACATCGAACTG
GATCTCAACAGCGGTAAGATCCTTGAGAGTTTTCGCCCCGAAGAACGTTTTCCAATGATGAGCACTTTTA
AAGTTCTGCTATGTGGCGCGGTATTATCCCGTATTGACGCCGGGCAAGAGCAACTCGGTCGCCGCATACA
CTATTCTCAGAATGACTTGGTTGAGTACTCACCAGTCACAGAAAAGCATCTTACGGATGGCATGACAGTA
AGAGAATTATGCAGTGCTGCCATAACCATGAGTGATAACACTGCGGCCAACTTACTTCTGACAACGATCG
GAGGACCGAAGGAGCTAACCGCTTTTTTGCACAACATGGGGGATCATGTAACTCGCCTTGATCGTTGGGA
ACCGGAGCTGAATGAAGCCATACCAAACGACGAGCGTGACACCACGATGCCTGTAGCAATGGCAACAACG
TTGCGCAAACTATTAACTGGCGAACTACTTACTCTAGCTTCCCGGCAACAATTAATAGACTGGATGGAGG
CGGATAAAGTTGCAGGACCACTTCTGCGCTCGGCCCTTCCGGCTGGCTGGTTTATTGCTGATAAATCTGG
AGCCGGTGAGCGTGGGTCTCGCGGTATCATTGCAGCACTGGGGCCAGATGGTAAGCCCTCCCGTATCGTA
GTTATCTACACGACGGGGAGTCAGGCAACTATGGATGAACGAAATAGACAGATCGCTGAGATAGGTGCCT
CACTGATTAAGCATTGGTAACTGTCAGACCAAGTTTACTCATATATACTTTAGATTGATTTAAAACTTCA
TTTTTAATTTAAAAGGATCTAGGTGAAGATCCTTTTTGATAATCTCATGACCAAAATCCCTTAACGTGAG
TTTTCGTTCCACTGAGCGTCAGACCCCGTAGAAAAGATCAAAGGATCTTCTTGAGATCCTTTTTTTCTGC
GCGTAATCTGCTGCTTGCAAACAAAAAAACCACCGCTACCAGCGGTGGTTTGTTTGCCGGATCAAGAGCT
ACCAACTCTTTTTCCGAAGGTAACTGGCTTCAGCAGAGCGCAGATACCAAATACTGTTCTTCTAGTGTAG
CCGTAGTTAGGCCACCACTTCAAGAACTCTGTAGCACCGCCTACATACCTCGCTCTGCTAATCCTGTTAC
CAGTGGCTGCTGCCAGTGGCGATAAGTCGTGTCTTACCGGGTTGGACTCAAGACGATAGTTACCGGATAA
GGCGCAGCGGTCGGGCTGAACGGGGGGTTCGTGCACACAGCCCAGCTTGGAGCGAACGACCTACACCGAA
CTGAGATACCTACAGCGTGAGCTATGAGAAAGCGCCACGCTTCCCGAAGGGAGAAAGGCGGACAGGTATC
CGGTAAGCGGCAGGGTCGGAACAGGAGAGCGCACGAGGGAGCTTCCAGGGGGAAACGCCTGGTATCTTTA
TAGTCCTGTCGGGTTTCGCCACCTCTGACTTGAGCGTCGATTTTTGTGATGCTCGTCAGGGGGGCGGAGC
CTATGGAAAAACGCCAGCAACGCGGCCTTTTTACGGTTCCTGGCCTTTTGCTGGCCTTTTGCTCACATGT
TCTTTCCTGCGTTATCCCCTGATTCTGTGGATAACCGTATTACCGCCTTTGAGTGAGCTGATACCGCTCG
CCGCAGCCGAACGACCGAGCGCAGCGAGTCAGTGAGCGAGGAAGCGGAAG
