>Addgene plasmid #31353 | p6347 MSCV-CMV-Flag-HA-Brd4-444-722 | addgene partial sequence | sequence record 36499 | CMV-F 5'-CGCAAATGGGCGGTAGGCGTG-3'
TTAGCGACTCTCCTATAGTGATAGAGATCTCCCTATCAGTGATAGAGATCGTCGACGAGCTCGTTTAGTG
AACCGTCAGATCGCCTGGAGACGCCATCCACGCTGTTTTGACCTCCATAGAAGACACCGGGACCGATCCA
GCCTCCGGGGATCTGCCACCATGGACTACAAGGATGACGATGACAAGCTCGATGGAGGATACCCATACGA
TGTTCCAGATTACGCTGCTCGAGGTTATCAAACAAGTTTGTACAAAAAAGCAGGCTCCGCGGCCGCCCCC
TTCACCCCTCCTAAGAAGAAGAGGAAGGTGCGCAAGCTCCAGGATGTGTTCGAAATGCGCTTTGCCAAGA
TGCCGGACGAGCCTGAGGAGCCAGTGGTGGCCGTGTCCTCCCCGGCAGTGCCCCCTCCCACCAAGGTTGT
GGCCCCGCCCTCATCCAGCGACAGCAGCAGCGATAGCTCCTCGGACAGTGACAGTTCGACTGATGACTCT
GAGGAGGAGCGAGCCCAGCGGCTGGCTGAGCTCCAGGAGCAGCTCAAAGCCGTGCACGAGCAGCTTGCAG
CCCTCTCTCAGCCCCAGCAGAACAAACCAAAGAAAAAGGAGAAAGACAAGAAGGAAAAGAAAAAAGAAAA
GCACAAAAGGAAAGAGGAAGTGGAAGAGAATAAAAAAAGCAAAGCCAAGGAACCTCCTCCTAAAAAGACG
AAGAAAAATAATAGCAGCAACAGCAATGTGAGCAAGAAGGAGCCAGCGCCCATGAAGAGCAAGCCCCCTC
CCACGTATGAG
[127 nt withheld, positions 782-908]
TCCCTGA
