>Addgene plasmid #31353 | p6347 MSCV-CMV-Flag-HA-Brd4-444-722 | addgene partial sequence | sequence record 38808 | MSCV-rev 5'-CAGCGGGGCTGCTAAAGCGCATGC-3'
CCTACCCGGTAGAATTCGTTATCGAACCACTTTGTACAAGAAAGCTGGGTCGGCGCGCCCACCCTTTTAG
GCAGGACCTGTTTCGGAGTCTTCGCTGTCAGAGGAGCTGGACTCACTGGAGCTCTCCGACTCTGAGGACG
AGAAGCCCTTCATCTTGGAGGAGCCGGCAATCACATCAACTTTCTC
[249 nt withheld, positions 187-435]
CTCATACGTGGGAGGGGGCTTGCTCTTCATGGGCGCTGGCTCCTTCTTGCTCACATTGCTGTTGCTGCTA
TTATTTTTCTTCGTCTTTTTAGGAGGAGGTTCCTTGGCTTTGCTTTTTTTATTCTCTTCCACTTCCTCTT
TCCTTTTGTGCTTTTCTTTTTTCTTTTCCTTCTTGTCTTTCTCCTTTTTCTTTGGTTTGTTCTGCTGGGG
CTGAGAGAGGGCTGCAAGCTGCTCGTGCACGGCTTTGAGCTGCTCCTGGAGCTCAGCCAGCCGCTGGGCT
CGCTCCTCCTCAGAGTCATCAGTCGAACTGTCACTGTCCGAGGAGCTATCGCTGCTGCTGTCGCTGGATG
AGGGCGGGGCCACAACCTTGGTGGGAGGGGGCACTGCCGGGGAGGAC
